Addgene plasmid #76131: MYT1 gRNA (BRDN0001148099)
Purpose: 3rd generation lentiviral gRNA plasmid targeting human MYT1
Depositing lab: John Doench & David Root. Depositing organization: Broad Institute. Publication: Optimized sgRNA design to maximize activity and minimize off-target effects of CRISPR-Cas9. Doench JG, Fusi N, Sullender M, Hegde M, Vaimberg EW, Donovan KF, Smith I, Tothova Z, Wilen C, Orchard R, Virgin HW, Listgarten J, Root DE. Nat Biotechnol. 2016 Jan 18. doi: 10.1038/nbt.3437. PubMed 26780180.
Backbone
  Vector backbone: lentiGuide-Puro
  Backbone manufacturer: Zhang Lab (Addgene plasmid # 52963)
  Vector type: Mammalian Expression, Lentiviral, CRISPR
  Selectable markers: Puromycin
Growth in bacteria
  Bacterial resistance: Ampicillin, 100 μg/mL
  Growth temperature: 37°C
  Growth strain: DH5alpha
  Copy number: High Copy
Gene/Insert
  Gene/Insert name: MYT1 (alt names: MYT1; NM_004535.2)
  gRNA/shRNA sequence: TCTGTTTCGGATGAATCGGA
  Species: H. sapiens (human)
  Entrez Gene: MYT1 (a.k.a. MTF1, MYTI, PLPB1, C20orf36)
  Promoter: hU6
  Cloning method: Unknown
  Sequencing primers: 5′ U6-F; 3′ pS2-R
Terms and licenses: Academic/Nonprofit Terms; Industry Terms: Not Available to Industry
Depositor comments: The gRNA was designed to target the following Genbank reference sequence(s): NM_004535.2. Note that this plasmid does NOT contain Cas9. It should be used in conjunction with lentiCas9-Blast (Addgene #52962) or otherwise with cell lines already expressing Cas9. Browse the full kinome gRNA library at http://www.addgene.org/pooled-library/broadgpp-human-kinome/ or visit http://www.broadinstitute.org/rnai/public/ for detailed protocols and information.
How to cite: MYT1 gRNA (BRDN0001148099) was a gift from John Doench & David Root (Addgene plasmid # 76131 ; http://n2t.net/addgene:76131 ; RRID:Addgene_76131)
