[The description below was written by a language model from this plasmid's Addgene catalogue record and pLannotate feature annotations shown in this document.]
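Description:
MYT1 gRNA (BRDN0001148099) is a third-generation lentiviral guide RNA plasmid built on the lentiGuide-Puro backbone and designed to direct Streptococcus pyogenes Cas9 to the human MYT1 gene, with the guide designed against the reference transcript NM_004535.2. In bacteria it is maintained as a high-copy plasmid through a ColE1/pUC-type origin and selected with ampicillin via the β-lactamase gene. An f1 origin, an SV40 origin and remnants of a lac/T7/T3 cloning region are also annotated in the backbone.

The transfer cassette starts with an RSV promoter fused to a truncated HIV-1 5′ LTR, which drives Tat-independent production of the viral genome in packaging cells. This is followed by the Ψ packaging signal with a partial gag sequence, the Rev response element for Rev-dependent nuclear export, and a central polypurine tract. The cassette ends in a self-inactivating ΔU3 3′ LTR with a downstream SV40 polyadenylation signal. Within the proviral region, a human U6 RNA polymerase III promoter transcribes the MYT1-specific spacer joined to the SpCas9 gRNA scaffold. A separate EF-1α core promoter with its intron A expresses puromycin N-acetyltransferase, allowing puromycin selection of transduced mammalian cells, and a WPRE enhances expression of this transcript.

The plasmid does not encode Cas9, so it is meant to be used with a separate Cas9 vector such as lentiCas9-Blast or in cells that already express Cas9. It belongs to a human kinome gRNA collection built with optimized sgRNA design rules, and is suited to CRISPR knockout of MYT1 in human cells.
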