Features (pLannotate 1.2.2; 29 found; start..end, strand, type, name):
     14..80      +  CDS            small t antigen (fragment): SV40 (simian virus 40) small t antigen
    106..317     +  promoter       EF-1α core promoter: core promoter for human elongation factor EF-1α
    318..1256    +  intron         EF-1α intron A: intron upstream of the start codon of human EF-1α
   1278..1877    +  CDS            PuroR (fragment): puromycin N-acetyltransferase; pac from Streptomyces; confers resistance to puromycin
   1893..2481    +  misc_feature   WPRE: woodchuck hepatitis virus posttranscriptional regulatory element
   2532..2551    +  misc_feature   cPPT/CTS (fragment): central polypurine tract and central termination sequence of HIV-1
   2553..2786    +  LTR            3' LTR (ΔU3): self-inactivating 3' long terminal repeat (LTR) from HIV-1
   2864..2985    +  polyA_signal   SV40 poly(A) signal: SV40 polyadenylation signal
   3025..3160    +  rep_origin     SV40 ori: SV40 origin of replication
   3181..3199    -  promoter       T7 promoter: promoter for bacteriophage T7 RNA polymerase
   3207..3362    +  CDS            lacZα (fragment): LacZα fragment of β-galactosidase; lacZ fragment
   3367..3795    +  rep_origin     f1 ori (sequence partly withheld): f1 bacteriophage origin of replication; arrow indicates direction of (+) strand synthesis
   3848..3952    +  promoter       AmpR promoter: bla
   3953..4813    +  CDS            AmpR: β-lactamase; bla; confers resistance to ampicillin, carbenicillin, and related antibiotics
   4984..5572    +  rep_origin     ori: high-copy-number ColE1/pMB1/pBR322/pUC origin of replication
   5755..5847    +  CDS            lacI (fragment): lac repressor; lacI; The lac repressor binds to the lac operator to inhibit transcription in E. coli. This inhibition can be relieved by adding lactose or isopropyl-β-D-thiogalactopyranoside (IPTG).
   5860..5881    +  protein_bind   CAP binding site: CAP binding activates transcription in the presence of cAMP. E. coli catabolite activator protein
   5896..5926    +  promoter       lac promoter: promoter for the E. coli lac operon
   5934..5950    +  protein_bind   lac operator: The lac repressor binds to the lac operator to inhibit transcription in E. coli. This inhibition can be relieved by adding lactose or isopropyl-β-D-thiogalactopyranoside (IPTG). lac repressor encoded by lacI
   5995..6013    +  promoter       T3 promoter: promoter for bacteriophage T3 RNA polymerase
   6041..6267    +  promoter       RSV promoter: Rous sarcoma virus enhancer/promoter
   6268..6448    +  LTR            5' LTR (truncated): truncated 5' long terminal repeat (LTR) from HIV-1
   6495..6620    +  misc_feature   HIV-1 Ψ: packaging signal of human immunodeficiency virus type 1
   6604..6967    +  CDS            HIV-1 gag (fragment): gag protein from human immunodeficiency virus 1; gag
   7113..7346    +  misc_feature   RRE: The Rev response element (RRE) of HIV-1 allows for Rev-dependent mRNA export from the nucleus to the cytoplasm.
   7723..7749    +  CDS            Rev (fragment): human immunodeficiency virus 1 (HIV-1) Rev protein; rev; enhances nuclear export of unspliced and incompletely spliced viral mRNAs
   7753..7993    +  promoter       U6 promoter: RNA polymerase III promoter for human U6 snRNA
   8023..8098    +  misc_RNA       gRNA scaffold: guide RNA scaffold for the Streptococcus pyogenes CRISPR/Cas9 system
   8154..8271    +  misc_feature   cPPT/CTS: central polypurine tract and central termination sequence of HIV-1
>Addgene plasmid #76131 | MYT1 gRNA (BRDN0001148099) | addgene full sequence | sequence record 185246 | Addgene Assembled Sequence
CCCGGGTGCAAAGATGGATAAAGTTTTAAACAGAGAGGAATCTTTGCAGCTAATGGACCTTCTAGGTCTT
GAAAGGAGTGGGAATTGGCTCCGGTGCCCGTCAGTGGGCAGAGCGCACATCGCCCACAGTCCCCGAGAAG
TTGGGGGGAGGGGTCGGCAATTGATCCGGTGCCTAGAGAAGGTGGCGCGGGGTAAACTGGGAAAGTGATG
TCGTGTACTGGCTCCGCCTTTTTCCCGAGGGTGGGGGAGAACCGTATATAAGTGCAGTAGTCGCCGTGAA
CGTTCTTTTTCGCAACGGGTTTGCCGCCAGAACACAGGTAAGTGCCGTGTGTGGTTCCCGCGGGCCTGGC
CTCTTTACGGGTTATGGCCCTTGCGTGCCTTGAATTACTTCCACCTGGCTGCAGTACGTGATTCTTGATC
CCGAGCTTCGGGTTGGAAGTGGGTGGGAGAGTTCGAGGCCTTGCGCTTAAGGAGCCCCTTCGCCTCGTGC
TTGAGTTGAGGCCTGGCCTGGGCGCTGGGGCCGCCGCGTGCGAATCTGGTGGCACCTTCGCGCCTGTCTC
GCTGCTTTCGATAAGTCTCTAGCCATTTAAAATTTTTGATGACCTGCTGCGACGCTTTTTTTCTGGCAAG
ATAGTCTTGTAAATGCGGGCCAAGATCTGCACACTGGTATTTCGGTTTTTGGGGCCGCGGGCGGCGACGG
GGCCCGTGCGTCCCAGCGCACATGTTCGGCGAGGCGGGGCCTGCGAGCGCGGCCACCGAGAATCGGACGG
GGGTAGTCTCAAGCTGGCCGGCCTGCTCTGGTGCCTGGCCTCGCGCCGCCGTGTATCGCCCCGCCCTGGG
CGGCAAGGCTGGCCCGGTCGGCACCAGTTGCGTGAGCGGAAAGATGGCCGCTTCCCGGCCCTGCTGCAGG
GAGCTCAAAATGGAGGACGCGGCGCTCGGGAGAGCGGGCGGGTGAGTCACCCACACAAAGGAAAAGGGCC
TTTCCGTCCTCAGCCGTCGCTTCATGTGACTCCACGGAGTACCGGGCGCCGTCCAGGCACCTCGATTAGT
TCTCGAGCTTTTGGAGTACGTCGTCTTTAGGTTGGGGGGAGGGGTTTTATGCGATGGAGTTTCCCCACAC
TGAGTGGGTGGAGACTGAAGTTAGGCCAGCTTGGCACTTGATGTAATTCTCCTTGGAATTTGCCCTTTTT
GAGTTTGGATCTTGGTTCATTCTCAAGCCTCAGACAGTGGTTCAAAGTTTTTTTCTTCCATTTCAGGTGT
CGTGACGTACGGCCACCATGACCGAGTACAAGCCCACGGTGCGCCTCGCCACCCGCGACGACGTCCCCAG
GGCCGTACGCACCCTCGCCGCCGCGTTCGCCGACTACCCCGCCACGCGCCACACCGTCGATCCGGACCGC
CACATCGAGCGGGTCACCGAGCTGCAAGAACTCTTCCTCACGCGCGTCGGGCTCGACATCGGCAAGGTGT
GGGTCGCGGACGACGGCGCCGCCGTGGCGGTCTGGACCACGCCGGAGAGCGTCGAAGCGGGGGCGGTGTT
CGCCGAGATCGGCCCGCGCATGGCCGAGTTGAGCGGTTCCCGGCTGGCCGCGCAGCAACAGATGGAAGGC
CTCCTGGCGCCGCACCGGCCCAAGGAGCCCGCGTGGTTCCTGGCCACCGTCGGAGTCTCGCCCGACCACC
AGGGCAAGGGTCTGGGCAGCGCCGTCGTGCTCCCCGGAGTGGAGGCGGCCGAGCGCGCCGGGGTGCCCGC
CTTCCTGGAGACCTCCGCGCCCCGCAACCTCCCCTTCTACGAGCGGCTCGGCTTCACCGTCACCGCCGAC
GTCGAGGTGCCCGAAGGACCGCGCACCTGGTGCATGACCCGCAAGCCCGGTGCCTGAACGCGTTAAGTCG
ACAATCAACCTCTGGATTACAAAATTTGTGAAAGATTGACTGGTATTCTTAACTATGTTGCTCCTTTTAC
GCTATGTGGATACGCTGCTTTAATGCCTTTGTATCATGCTATTGCTTCCCGTATGGCTTTCATTTTCTCC
TCCTTGTATAAATCCTGGTTGCTGTCTCTTTATGAGGAGTTGTGGCCCGTTGTCAGGCAACGTGGCGTGG
TGTGCACTGTGTTTGCTGACGCAACCCCCACTGGTTGGGGCATTGCCACCACCTGTCAGCTCCTTTCCGG
GACTTTCGCTTTCCCCCTCCCTATTGCCACGGCGGAACTCATCGCCGCCTGCCTTGCCCGCTGCTGGACA
GGGGCTCGGCTGTTGGGCACTGACAATTCCGTGGTGTTGTCGGGGAAATCATCGTCCTTTCCTTGGCTGC
TCGCCTGTGTTGCCACCTGGATTCTGCGCGGGACGTCCTTCTGCTACGTCCCTTCGGCCCTCAATCCAGC
GGACCTTCCTTCCCGCGGCCTGCTGCCGGCTCTGCGGCCTCTTCCGCGTCTTCGCCTTCGCCCTCAGACG
AGTCGGATCTCCCTTTGGGCCGCCTCCCCGCGTCGACTTTAAGACCAATGACTTACAAGGCAGCTGTAGA
TCTTAGCCACTTTTTAAAAGAAAAGGGGGGACTGGAAGGGCTAATTCACTCCCAACGAAGACAAGATCTG
CTTTTTGCTTGTACTGGGTCTCTCTGGTTAGACCAGATCTGAGCCTGGGAGCTCTCTGGCTAACTAGGGA
ACCCACTGCTTAAGCCTCAATAAAGCTTGCCTTGAGTGCTTCAAGTAGTGTGTGCCCGTCTGTTGTGTGA
CTCTGGTAACTAGAGATCCCTCAGACCCTTTTAGTCAGTGTGGAAAATCTCTAGCAGTACGTATAGTAGT
TCATGTCATCTTATTATTCAGTATTTATAACTTGCAAAGAAATGAATATCAGAGAGTGAGAGGAACTTGT
TTATTGCAGCTTATAATGGTTACAAATAAAGCAATAGCATCACAAATTTCACAAATAAAGCATTTTTTTC
ACTGCATTCTAGTTGTGGTTTGTCCAAACTCATCAATGTATCTTATCATGTCTGGCTCTAGCTATCCCGC
CCCTAACTCCGCCCATCCCGCCCCTAACTCCGCCCAGTTCCGCCCATTCTCCGCCCCATGGCTGACTAAT
TTTTTTTATTTATGCAGAGGCCGAGGCCGCCTCGGCCTCTGAGCTATTCCAGAAGTAGTGAGGAGGCTTT
TTTGGAGGCCTAGGGACGTACCCAATTCGCCCTATAGTGAGTCGTATTACGCGCGCTCACTGGCCGTCGT
TTTACAACGTCGTGACTGGGAAAACCCTGGCGTTACCCAACTTAATCGCCTTGCAGCACATCCCCCTTTC
GCCAGCTGGCGTAATAGCGAAGAGGCCCGCACCGATCGCCCTTCCCAACAGTTGCGCAGCCTGAATGGCG
AATGGG
[124 nt withheld, positions 3367-3490]
C
[91 nt withheld, positions 3492-3582]
A
[49 nt withheld, positions 3584-3632]
CCTTTGACGTTGGAGTCCACGTTCTTT
[37 nt withheld, positions 3660-3696]
ACCCTATCTCGGTCTATTCTTTTGATTTATAAGGGATTTTGCCGATTTCGGCCTATTGGTTAAAAAATGA
GCTGATTTAACAAAAATTTAACGCGAATTTTAACAAAATATTAACGCTTACAATTTAGGTGGCACTTTTC
GGGGAAATGTGCGCGGAACCCCTATTTGTTTATTTTTCTAAATACATTCAAATATGTATCCGCTCATGAG
ACAATAACCCTGATAAATGCTTCAATAATATTGAAAAAGGAAGAGTATGAGTATTCAACATTTCCGTGTC
GCCCTTATTCCCTTTTTTGCGGCATTTTGCCTTCCTGTTTTTGCTCACCCAGAAACGCTGGTGAAAGTAA
AAGATGCTGAAGATCAGTTGGGTGCACGAGTGGGTTACATCGAACTGGATCTCAACAGCGGTAAGATCCT
TGAGAGTTTTCGCCCCGAAGAACGTTTTCCAATGATGAGCACTTTTAAAGTTCTGCTATGTGGCGCGGTA
TTATCCCGTATTGACGCCGGGCAAGAGCAACTCGGTCGCCGCATACACTATTCTCAGAATGACTTGGTTG
AGTACTCACCAGTCACAGAAAAGCATCTTACGGATGGCATGACAGTAAGAGAATTATGCAGTGCTGCCAT
AACCATGAGTGATAACACTGCGGCCAACTTACTTCTGACAACGATCGGAGGACCGAAGGAGCTAACCGCT
TTTTTGCACAACATGGGGGATCATGTAACTCGCCTTGATCGTTGGGAACCGGAGCTGAATGAAGCCATAC
CAAACGACGAGCGTGACACCACGATGCCTGTAGCAATGGCAACAACGTTGCGCAAACTATTAACTGGCGA
ACTACTTACTCTAGCTTCCCGGCAACAATTAATAGACTGGATGGAGGCGGATAAAGTTGCAGGACCACTT
CTGCGCTCGGCCCTTCCGGCTGGCTGGTTTATTGCTGATAAATCTGGAGCCGGTGAGCGTGGGTCTCGCG
GTATCATTGCAGCACTGGGGCCAGATGGTAAGCCCTCCCGTATCGTAGTTATCTACACGACGGGGAGTCA
GGCAACTATGGATGAACGAAATAGACAGATCGCTGAGATAGGTGCCTCACTGATTAAGCATTGGTAACTG
TCAGACCAAGTTTACTCATATATACTTTAGATTGATTTAAAACTTCATTTTTAATTTAAAAGGATCTAGG
TGAAGATCCTTTTTGATAATCTCATGACCAAAATCCCTTAACGTGAGTTTTCGTTCCACTGAGCGTCAGA
CCCCGTAGAAAAGATCAAAGGATCTTCTTGAGATCCTTTTTTTCTGCGCGTAATCTGCTGCTTGCAAACA
AAAAAACCACCGCTACCAGCGGTGGTTTGTTTGCCGGATCAAGAGCTACCAACTCTTTTTCCGAAGGTAA
CTGGCTTCAGCAGAGCGCAGATACCAAATACTGTTCTTCTAGTGTAGCCGTAGTTAGGCCACCACTTCAA
GAACTCTGTAGCACCGCCTACATACCTCGCTCTGCTAATCCTGTTACCAGTGGCTGCTGCCAGTGGCGAT
AAGTCGTGTCTTACCGGGTTGGACTCAAGACGATAGTTACCGGATAAGGCGCAGCGGTCGGGCTGAACGG
GGGGTTCGTGCACACAGCCCAGCTTGGAGCGAACGACCTACACCGAACTGAGATACCTACAGCGTGAGCT
ATGAGAAAGCGCCACGCTTCCCGAAGGGAGAAAGGCGGACAGGTATCCGGTAAGCGGCAGGGTCGGAACA
GGAGAGCGCACGAGGGAGCTTCCAGGGGGAAACGCCTGGTATCTTTATAGTCCTGTCGGGTTTCGCCACC
TCTGACTTGAGCGTCGATTTTTGTGATGCTCGTCAGGGGGGCGGAGCCTATGGAAAAACGCCAGCAACGC
GGCCTTTTTACGGTTCCTGGCCTTTTGCTGGCCTTTTGCTCACATGTTCTTTCCTGCGTTATCCCCTGAT
TCTGTGGATAACCGTATTACCGCCTTTGAGTGAGCTGATACCGCTCGCCGCAGCCGAACGACCGAGCGCA
GCGAGTCAGTGAGCGAGGAAGCGGAAGAGCGCCCAATACGCAAACCGCCTCTCCCCGCGCGTTGGCCGAT
TCATTAATGCAGCTGGCACGACAGGTTTCCCGACTGGAAAGCGGGCAGTGAGCGCAACGCAATTAATGTG
AGTTAGCTCACTCATTAGGCACCCCAGGCTTTACACTTTATGCTTCCGGCTCGTATGTTGTGTGGAATTG
TGAGCGGATAACAATTTCACACAGGAAACAGCTATGACCATGATTACGCCAAGCGCGCAATTAACCCTCA
CTAAAGGGAACAAAAGCTGGAGCTGCAAGCTTAATGTAGTCTTATGCAATACTCTTGTAGTCTTGCAACA
TGGTAACGATGAGTTAGCAACATGCCTTACAAGGAGAGAAAAAGCACCGTGCATGCCGATTGGTGGAAGT
AAGGTGGTACGATCGTGCCTTATTAGGAAGGCAACAGACGGGTCTGACATGGATTGGACGAACCACTGAA
TTGCCGCATTGCAGAGATATTGTATTTAAGTGCCTAGCTCGATACATAAACGGGTCTCTCTGGTTAGACC
AGATCTGAGCCTGGGAGCTCTCTGGCTAACTAGGGAACCCACTGCTTAAGCCTCAATAAAGCTTGCCTTG
AGTGCTTCAAGTAGTGTGTGCCCGTCTGTTGTGTGACTCTGGTAACTAGAGATCCCTCAGACCCTTTTAG
TCAGTGTGGAAAATCTCTAGCAGTGGCGCCCGAACAGGGACTTGAAAGCGAAAGGGAAACCAGAGGAGCT
CTCTCGACGCAGGACTCGGCTTGCTGAAGCGCGCACGGCAAGAGGCGAGGGGCGGCGACTGGTGAGTACG
CCAAAAATTTTGACTAGCGGAGGCTAGAAGGAGAGAGATGGGTGCGAGAGCGTCAGTATTAAGCGGGGGA
GAATTAGATCGCGATGGGAAAAAATTCGGTTAAGGCCAGGGGGAAAGAAAAAATATAAATTAAAACATAT
AGTATGGGCAAGCAGGGAGCTAGAACGATTCGCAGTTAATCCTGGCCTGTTAGAAACATCAGAAGGCTGT
AGACAAATACTGGGACAGCTACAACCATCCCTTCAGACAGGATCAGAAGAACTTAGATCATTATATAATA
CAGTAGCAACCCTCTATTGTGTGCATCAAAGGATAGAGATAAAAGACACCAAGGAAGCTTTAGACAAGAT
AGAGGAAGAGCAAAACAAAAGTAAGACCACCGCACAGCAAGCGGCCGCTGATCTTCAGACCTGGAGGAGG
AGATATGAGGGACAATTGGAGAAGTGAATTATATAAATATAAAGTAGTAAAAATTGAACCATTAGGAGTA
GCACCCACCAAGGCAAAGAGAAGAGTGGTGCAGAGAGAAAAAAGAGCAGTGGGAATAGGAGCTTTGTTCC
TTGGGTTCTTGGGAGCAGCAGGAAGCACTATGGGCGCAGCGTCAATGACGCTGACGGTACAGGCCAGACA
ATTATTGTCTGGTATAGTGCAGCAGCAGAACAATTTGCTGAGGGCTATTGAGGCGCAACAGCATCTGTTG
CAACTCACAGTCTGGGGCATCAAGCAGCTCCAGGCAAGAATCCTGGCTGTGGAAAGATACCTAAAGGATC
AACAGCTCCTGGGGATTTGGGGTTGCTCTGGAAAACTCATTTGCACCACTGCTGTGCCTTGGAATGCTAG
TTGGAGTAATAAATCTCTGGAACAGATTTGGAATCACACGACCTGGATGGAGTGGGACAGAGAAATTAAC
AATTACACAAGCTTAATACACTCCTTAATTGAAGAATCGCAAAACCAGCAAGAAAAGAATGAACAAGAAT
TATTGGAATTAGATAAATGGGCAAGTTTGTGGAATTGGTTTAACATAACAAATTGGCTGTGGTATATAAA
ATTATTCATAATGATAGTAGGAGGCTTGGTAGGTTTAAGAATAGTTTTTGCTGTACTTTCTATAGTGAAT
AGAGTTAGGCAGGGATATTCACCATTATCGTTTCAGACCCACCTCCCAACCCCGAGGGGACCCAGAGAGG
GCCTATTTCCCATGATTCCTTCATATTTGCATATACGATACAAGGCTGTTAGAGAGATAATTAGAATTAA
TTTGACTGTAAACACAAAGATATTAGTACAAAATACGTGACGTAGAAAGTAATAATTTCTTGGGTAGTTT
GCAGTTTTAAAATTATGTTTTAAAATGGACTATCATATGCTTACCGTAACTTGAAAGTATTTCGATTTCT
TGGCTTTATATATCTTGTGGAAAGGACGAAACACCGTCTGTTTCGGATGAATCGGAGTTTTAGAGCTAGA
AATAGCAAGTTAAAATAAGGCTAGTCCGTTATCAACTTGAAAAAGTGGCACCGAGTCGGTGCTTTTTTAA
GCTTGGCGTAACTAGATCTTGAGACAAATGGCAGTATTCATCCACAATTTTAAAAGAAAAGGGGGGATTG
GGGGGTACAGTGCAGGGGAAAGAATAGTAGACATAATAGCAACAGACATACAAACTAAAGAATTACAAAA
ACAAATTACAAAAATTCAAAATTTTCGGGTTTATTACAGGGACAGCAGAGATCCACTTTGGCGCCGGCTC
GAGGGGG
