>Addgene plasmid #76131 | MYT1 gRNA (BRDN0001148099) | depositor partial sequence | sequence record 143591 | Target Sequence
TCTGTTTCGGATGAATCGGA
