>Addgene plasmid #76131 | MYT1 gRNA (BRDN0001148099) | addgene partial sequence | sequence record 185245 | hU6-F
ACGTAGAAAGTAATAATTTCTTGGGTAGTTTGCAGTTTTAAAATTATGTTTTAAAATGGACTATCATATG
CTTACCGTAACTTGAAAGTATTTCGATTTCTTGGCTTTATATATCTTGTGGAAAGGACGAAACACCGTCT
GTTTCGGATGAATCGGAGTTTTAGAGCTAGAAATAGCAAGTTAAAATAAGGCTAGTCCGTTATCAACTTG
AAAAAGTGGCACCGAGTCGGTGCTTTTTTAAGCTTGGCGTAACTAGATCTTGAGACAAATGGCAGTATTC
ATCCACAATTTTAAAAGAAAAGGGGGGATTGGGGGGTACAGTGCAGGGGAAAGAATAGTAGACATAATAG
CAACAGACATACAAACTAAAGAATTACAAAAACAAATTACAAAAATTCAAAATTTTCGGGTTTATTACAG
GGACAGCAGAGATCCACTTTGGCGCCGGCTCGAGGGGGCCCGGGTGCAAAGATGGATAAAGTTTTAAACA
GAGAGGAATCTTTGCAGCTAATGGACCTTCTAGGTCTTGAAAGGAGTGGGAATTGGCTCCGGTGCCCGTC
AGTGGGCAGA
